Addgene plasmid #238567: NanoBRET BiBRET Vector HaloTag-KRAS_BRAF-NanoLuc
Purpose: Express HaloTag-KRAS_BRAF-NanoLuc Fusion Protein in Mammalian Cells under a CMV promoter
Depositing lab: Promega Corporation.
Backbone
  Vector backbone: pFC223C NanoLuc(R) CMV-Neo BiBRET-Balanced Vector and pFN222K HaloTag(R) CMV-Blast BiBRET Vector
  Vector type: Mammalian Expression
  Selectable markers: Blasticidin
Growth in bacteria
  Bacterial resistance: Kanamycin, 50 μg/mL
  Growth temperature: 37°C
  Growth strain: DH5alpha
  Copy number: High Copy
Gene/Insert 1
  Gene/Insert name: KRAS
  Species: H. sapiens (human)
  Mutation: None
  Entrez Gene: KRAS (a.k.a. 'C-K-RAS, C-K-RAS, CFC2, K-RAS2A, K-RAS2B, K-RAS4A, K-RAS4B, K-Ras, K-Ras 2, KI-RAS, KRAS1, KRAS2, NS, NS3, OES, RALD, RASK2, c-Ki-ras, c-Ki-ras2)
  Promoter: CMV
  Tag / fusion protein: HaloTag (R) (N terminal on backbone)
  Cloning method: Other
Gene/Insert 2
  Gene/Insert name: BRAF
  Species: H. sapiens (human)
  Entrez Gene: BRAF (a.k.a. B-RAF1, B-raf, BRAF-1, BRAF1, NS7, RAFB1)
  Tag / fusion protein: NanoLuc (R) (C terminal on backbone)
Terms and licenses: Academic/Nonprofit Terms; Industry Terms
How to cite: NanoBRET BiBRET Vector HaloTag-KRAS_BRAF-NanoLuc was a gift from Promega Corporation (Addgene plasmid # 238567 ; http://n2t.net/addgene:238567 ; RRID:Addgene_238567)
