[The description below was written by a language model from this plasmid's Addgene catalogue record and pLannotate feature annotations shown in this document.]
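Description:
NanoBRET BiBRET Vector HaloTag-KRAS_BRAF-NanoLuc is a mammalian expression plasmid of about 8.7 kb that delivers both partners of a bioluminescence resonance energy transfer (BRET) protein-interaction pair from a single construct. It was assembled from two Promega BiBRET backbones, pFC223C (NanoLuc, CMV-Neo, Balanced) and pFN222K (HaloTag, CMV-Blast). In bacteria it is maintained through a high-copy ColE1/pUC-type origin and selected with kanamycin, via an EM7-driven neo (nptII) gene. An SV40 early promoter driving blasticidin S deaminase, followed by a synthetic poly(A) signal, provides blasticidin selection in mammalian cells. A single loxP site lies just upstream of the EM7-neo cassette; the record does not state its purpose.

The payload consists of two divergently oriented expression units arranged around a shared CMV enhancer. On one strand, the full CMV enhancer/promoter, a chimeric β-globin/immunoglobulin intron and a T7 promoter precede an open reading frame encoding HaloTag, a TEV protease cleavage site and human KRAS (no mutation recorded), followed by a short multiple cloning site remnant and an SV40 poly(A) signal. On the opposite strand, a minimal CMV promoter fragment and an SP6 promoter precede human BRAF fused at its C terminus to codon-optimised NanoLuc luciferase, also terminated by an SV40 poly(A) signal. This layout suggests that the NanoLuc donor is expressed more weakly than the HaloTag acceptor, although the record does not state this explicitly.

In use, NanoLuc-tagged BRAF serves as the energy donor. HaloTag-KRAS, once covalently labelled with a fluorescent chloroalkane ligand, serves as the acceptor. The BRET signal therefore reports KRAS–BRAF association in living mammalian cells.
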