Features (pLannotate 1.2.2; 23 found; start..end, strand, type, name):
      3..84      -  polyA_signal   SV40 poly(A) signal: SV40 polyadenylation signal
    107..190     -  CDS            large T antigen (fragment): large T antigen from SV40 (simian virus 40)
    261..773     -  CDS            Nluc: NanoLuc® luciferase human codon-optimized
    795..3092    -  CDS            BRAF (sequence withheld): BRAF_HUMAN - Also known as BRAF1, RAFB1. Experimental evidence at protein level: Swiss-Prot protein existence level 1. Protein kinase involved in the transduction of mitogenic signals from the cell membrane to the nucleus (Probable). Phosphorylates MAP2K1, and thereby activates the MAP kinase signal transduction pathway (PubMed:21441910, PubMed:29433126). May play a role in the postsynaptic responses of hippocampal neurons (PubMed:1508179). From Homo sapiens (Human).
   3131..3149    -  promoter       SP6 promoter: promoter for bacteriophage SP6 RNA polymerase
   3175..3197    -  promoter       minimal CMV promoter (fragment): human cytomegalovirus (CMV) immediate early promoter
   3207..3572    +  enhancer       CMV enhancer: human cytomegalovirus immediate early enhancer
   3574..3773    +  promoter       CMV promoter: human cytomegalovirus (CMV) immediate early promoter
   3912..4044    +  intron         chimeric intron: chimera between introns from human β-globin and immunoglobulin heavy chain genes
   4088..4106    +  promoter       T7 promoter: promoter for bacteriophage T7 RNA polymerase
   4122..5012    +  CDS            HaloTag®: modified bacterial dehalogenase that forms covalent bonds with chloroalkane derivatives
   5025..5045    +  CDS            TEV site: tobacco etch virus (TEV) protease recognition and cleavage site
   5061..5627    +  CDS            K-Ras (sequence partly withheld): human small GTPase proto-oncoprotein
   5636..5691    +  misc_feature   MCS: pUC18/19 multiple cloning site
   5740..5861    -  polyA_signal   SV40 poly(A) signal: SV40 polyadenylation signal
   5884..5952    -  CDS            large T antigen (fragment): large T antigen from SV40 (simian virus 40)
   5976..6009    +  protein_bind   loxP: Cre-mediated recombination occurs in the 8-bp core sequence (GCATACAT). Cre recombinase
   6019..6066    +  promoter       EM7 promoter: synthetic bacterial promoter&nbsp
   6098..6889    +  CDS            neo: KKA2_KLEPN - Also known as kan, nptII. Experimental evidence at protein level: Swiss-Prot protein existence level 1. Resistance to kanamycin, neomycin, paromomycin, ribostamycin, butirosin and gentamicin B. From Klebsiella pneumoniae.
   7050..7638    -  rep_origin     ori: high-copy-number ColE1/pMB1/pBR322/pUC origin of replication
   7764..7812    -  polyA_signal   poly(A) signal: synthetic polyadenylation signal
   7836..8234    -  CDS            BSD: blasticidin S deaminase; Aspergillus terreus BSD; confers resistance to blasticidin
   8265..8622    -  promoter       SV40 promoter: SV40 enhancer and early promoter
>Addgene plasmid #238567 | NanoBRET BiBRET Vector HaloTag-KRAS_BRAF-NanoLuc | addgene full sequence | sequence record 478457 | Addgene NGS Result
CGGCAGTGAAAAAAATGCTTTATTTGTGAAATTTGTGATGCTATTGCTTTATTTGTAACCATTATAAGCT
GCAATAAACAAGTTAACAACAACAATTGCATTCATTTTATGTTTCAGGTTCAGGGGGAGGTGTGGGAGGT
TTTTTAAAGCAAGTAAAACCTCTACAAATGTGGTATGGCTGATTATGATCCGCGGCCGCAATACGTCGAC
GTTATCAGCTGACTTCGTACGAGAGCCTAGGTGTTTCTAGAGTCGCGGCCTTACGCCAGAATGCGTTCGC
ACAGCCGCCAGCCGGTCACTCCGTTGATGGTTACTCGGAACAGCAGGGAGCCGTCGGGGTTGATCAGGCG
CTCGTCGATAATTTTGTTGCCGTTCCACAGGGTCCCTGTTACAGTGATCTTTTTGCCGTCGAACACGGCG
ATGCCTTCATACGGCCGTCCGAAATAGTCGATCATGTTCGGCGTAACCCCGTCGATTACCAGTGTGCCAT
AGTGCAGGATCACCTTAAAGTGATGATCATCCACAGGGTACACCACCTTAAAAATTTTTTCGATCTGGCC
CATTTGGTCGCCGCTCAGACCTTCATACGGGATGATGACATGGATGTCGATCTTCAGCCCATTTTCACCG
CTCAGGACAATCCTTTGGATCGGAGTTACGGACACCCCGAGATTCTGAAACAAACTGGACACACCTCCCT
GTTCAAGGACTTGGTCCAGGTTGTAGCCGGCTGTCTGTCGCCAGTCCCCAACGAAATCTTCGAGTGTGAA
GACGCCGCTCGAGCCGAGAGA
[2301 nt withheld, positions 792-3092]
GGCGATCGCTAGCTGCAAAAAGAACAAGTAGCTTGTATTCTATAGTGTCACCTAAATGGGCGATCTGACG
GTTCACTAAACCAGCTCTGCTTATATAGGCCTCCCTGGCGCGCCACTAGTTATTAATAGTAATCAATTAC
GGGGTCATTAGTTCATAGCCCATATATGGAGTTCCGCGTTACATAACTTACGGTAAATGGCCCGCCTGGC
TGACCGCCCAACGACCCCCGCCCATTGACGTCAATAATGACGTATGTTCCCATAGTAACGCCAATAGGGA
CTTTCCATTGACGTCAATGGGTGGAGTATTTACGGTAAACTGCCCACTTGGCAGTACATCAAGTGTATCA
TATGCCAAGTCCGCCCCCTATTGACGTCAATGACGGTAAATGGCCCGCCTGGCATTATGCCCAGTACATG
ACCTTACGGGACTTTCCTACTTGGCAGTACATCTACGTATTAGTCATCGCTATTACCATGGTGATGCGGT
TTTGGCAGTACACCAATGGGCGTGGATAGCGGTTTGACTCACGGGGATTTCCAAGTCTCCACCCCATTGA
CGTCAATGGGAGTTTGTTTTGGCACCAAAATCAACGGGACTTTCCAAAATGTCGTAATAACCCCGCCCCG
TTGACGCAAATGGGCGGTAGGCGTGTACGGTGGGAGGTCTATATAAGCAGAGCTGGTTTAGTGAACCGTC
AGATCACTAGAAGCTTTATTGCGGTAGTTTATCACAGTTAAATTGCTAACGCAGTCAGTGCTTCTGACAC
AACAGTCTCGAACTTAAGCTGCAGAAGTTGGTCGTGAGGCACTGGGCAGGTAAGTATCAAGGTTACAAGA
CAGGTTTAAGGAGACCAATAGAAACTGGGCTTGTCGAGACAGAGAAGACTCTTGCGTTTCTGATAGGCAC
CTATTGGTCTTACTGACATCCACTTTGCCTTTCTCTCCACAGGTGTCCACTCCCAGTTCAATTACAGCTC
TTAAGGCTAGAGTATTAATACGACTCACTATAGGGCTAGCAAAGCCACCATGGCAGAAATCGGTACTGGC
TTTCCATTCGACCCCCATTATGTGGAAGTCCTGGGCGAGCGCATGCACTACGTCGATGTTGGTCCGCGCG
ATGGCACCCCTGTGCTGTTCCTGCACGGTAACCCGACCTCCTCCTACGTGTGGCGCAACATCATCCCGCA
TGTTGCACCGACCCATCGCTGCATTGCTCCAGACCTGATCGGTATGGGCAAATCCGACAAACCAGACCTG
GGTTATTTCTTCGACGACCACGTCCGCTTCATGGATGCCTTCATCGAAGCCCTGGGTCTGGAAGAGGTCG
TCCTGGTCATTCACGACTGGGGCTCCGCTCTGGGTTTCCACTGGGCCAAGCGCAATCCAGAGCGCGTCAA
AGGTATTGCATTTATGGAGTTCATCCGCCCTATCCCGACCTGGGACGAATGGCCAGAATTTGCCCGCGAG
ACCTTCCAGGCCTTCCGCACCACCGACGTCGGCCGCAAGCTGATCATCGATCAGAACGTTTTTATCGAGG
GTACGCTGCCGATGGGTGTCGTCCGCCCGCTGACTGAAGTCGAGATGGACCATTACCGCGAGCCGTTCCT
GAATCCTGTTGACCGCGAGCCACTGTGGCGCTTCCCAAACGAGCTGCCAATCGCCGGTGAGCCAGCGAAC
ATCGTCGCGCTGGTCGAAGAATACATGGACTGGCTGCACCAGTCCCCTGTCCCGAAGCTGCTGTTCTGGG
GCACCCCAGGCGTTCTGATCCCACCGGCCGAAGCCGCTCGCCTGGCCAAAAGCCTGCCTAACTGCAAGGC
TGTGGACATCGGCCCGGGTCTGAATCTGCTGCAAGAAGACAACCCGGACCTGATCGGCAGCGAGATCGCG
CGCTGGCTGTCGACGCTCGAGATTTCCGGCGAGCCAACCACTGAGGATCTGTACTTTCAGAGCGATAACG
CGATCGCC
[564 nt withheld, positions 5061-5624]
TAAGTTTAAACGAATTCGGGCTCGGTACCCGGGGATCCTCTAGAGTCGACCTGCAGGCATGCAAGCTGAT
TTGGCTGCTGCCACCGCTGAGCAAGGCCGCTTCGAGCAGACATGATAAGATACATTGATGAGTTTGGACA
AACCACAACTAGAATGCAGTGAAAAAAATGCTTTATTTGTGAAATTTGTGATGCTATTGCTTTATTTGTA
ACCATTATAAGCTGCAATAAACAAGTTAACAACAACAATTGCATTCATTTTATGTTTCAGGTTCAGGGGG
AGATGTGGGAGGTTTTTTTAAGCAAGTAAAACCTCTACAAATGTGGTAAAATCTTAATTAAGAATTCTAA
TATAACTTCGTATAGCATACATTATACGAAGTTATGGATCCACTGTTGACAATTAATCATCGGCATAGTA
TATCGGCATAGTATAATACGACAAGGTGAGGAACTAAACCCAGGAGGCAGATCATGATTGAACAAGATGG
ATTGCACGCAGGTTCTCCGGCCGCTTGGGTGGAGAGGCTATTCGGCTATGACTGGGCACAACAGACAATC
GGCTGCTCTGATGCCGCCGTGTTCCGGCTGTCAGCGCAGGGGCGCCCGGTTCTTTTTGTCAAGACCGACC
TGTCCGGTGCCCTGAATGAACTGCAGGACGAGGCAGCGCGGCTATCGTGGCTGGCCACGACGGGCGTTCC
TTGCGCAGCTGTGCTCGACGTTGTCACTGAAGCGGGAAGGGACTGGCTGCTATTGGGCGAAGTGCCGGGG
CAGGATCTCCTGTCATCTCACCTTGCTCCTGCCGAGAAAGTATCCATCATGGCTGATGCAATGCGGCGGC
TGCATACGCTTGATCCGGCTACCTGCCCATTCGACCACCAAGCGAAACATCGCATCGAGCGAGCACGTAC
TCGGATGGAAGCCGGTCTTGTCGATCAGGATGATCTGGACGAAGAGCATCAGGGGCTCGCGCCAGCCGAA
CTGTTCGCCAGGCTCAAGGCGCGCATGCCCGACGGCGAGGATCTCGTCGTGACCCATGGCGATGCCTGCT
TGCCGAATATCATGGTGGAAAATGGCCGCTTTTCTGGATTCATCGACTGTGGCCGGCTGGGTGTGGCGGA
CCGCTATCAGGACATAGCGTTGGCTACCCGTGATATTGCTGAAGAGCTTGGCGGCGAATGGGCTGACCGC
TTCCTCGTGCTTTACGGTATCGCCGCTCCCGATTCGCAGCGCATCGCCTTCTATCGCCTTCTTGACGAGT
TCTTCTGATTCGAAATGACCGACCAAGCGACGCCCAACCGGTATCAGCTCACTCAAAGGCGGTAATACGG
TTATCCACAGAATCAGGGGATAACGCAGGAAAGAACATGTGAGCAAAAGGCCAGCAAAAGGCCAGGAACC
GTAAAAAGGCCGCGTTGCTGGCGTTTTTCCATAGGCTCCGCCCCCCTGACGAGCATCACAAAAATCGACG
CTCAAGTCAGAGGTGGCGAAACCCGACAGGACTATAAAGATACCAGGCGTTTCCCCCTGGAAGCTCCCTC
GTGCGCTCTCCTGTTCCGACCCTGCCGCTTACCGGATACCTGTCCGCCTTTCTCCCTTCGGGAAGCGTGG
CGCTTTCTCATAGCTCACGCTGTAGGTATCTCAGTTCGGTGTAGGTCGTTCGCTCCAAGCTGGGCTGTGT
GCACGAACCCCCCGTTCAGCCCGACCGCTGCGCCTTATCCGGTAACTATCGTCTTGAGTCCAACCCGGTA
AGACACGACTTATCGCCACTGGCAGCAGCCACTGGTAACAGGATTAGCAGAGCGAGGTATGTAGGCGGTG
CTACAGAGTTCTTGAAGTGGTGGCCTAACTACGGCTACACTAGAAGGACAGTATTTGGTATCTGCGCTCT
GCTGAAGCCAGTTACCTTCGGAAAAAGAGTTGGTAGCTCTTGATCCGGCAAACAAACCACCGCTGGTAGC
GGTGGTTTTTTTGTTTGCAAGCAGCAGATTACGCGCAGAAAAAAAGGATTTCAAGAAGATCCTTTGATCT
TTTCTACGGGGTCTGACGCTCAGTGGAACGAAAACTCACGTTAAGGGATTTTGGTCATGAGATTATCAAA
AAGGATCTTCACCTAGATCCTTTTATAGTCCGGAATCGTCACACAAAAAACCAACACACAGATGTAATGA
AAATAAAGATATTTTATTGCGGCCATCGTGATGGCTAGAGTTTAGCCCTCCCACACATAACCAGAGGGCA
GCAATTCACGAATCCCAACTGCCGTCGGCTGTCCATCACTGTCCTTCACTATGGCTTTGATCCCAGGATG
CAGATCGAGAAGCACCTGTCGGCACCGTCCGCAGGGGCTCAAGATGCCCCTGTTCTCATTTCCGATCGCG
ACGATACAAGTCAGGTTGCCAGCTGCCGCAGCAGCAGCAGTGCCCAGCACCACGAGTTCTGCACAAGGTC
CCCCAGTAAAATGATATACATTGACACCAGTGAAGATGCGGCCGTCGCTAGAGAGAGCTGCGCTGGCGAC
GCTGTAGTCTTCAGAGATGGGGATGCTGTTGATTGTAGCCGTTGCTCTTTCAATGAGGGTGGATTCTTCT
TGAGACAAAGGCTTGGCCATGGTGGCGCTAGTGTCAGAAGAATCGAGCTTTTTGCAAAAGCCTAGGCCTC
CAAAAAAGCCTCCTCACTACTTCTGGAATAGCTCAGAGGCCGAGGCGGCCTCGGCCTCTGCATAAATAAA
AAAAATTAGTCAGCCATGGGGCGGAGAATGGGCGGAACTGGGCGGAGTTAGGGGCGGGATGGGCGGAGTT
AGGGGCGGGACTATGGTTGCTGACTAATTGAGATGCATGCTTTGCATACTTCTGCCTGCTGGGGAGCCTG
GGGACTTTCCACACCTGGTTGCTGACTAATTGAGATGCATGCTTTGCATACTTCTGCCTGCTGGGGAGCC
TGGGGACTTTCCACACCCTAACTGACACACATTCCACAGCTGGTTCTTTCCGCCTCAGAAGGTACCTAAC
CAAGTTCCTCTTTCAGAGGTTATTTCAGGCCATGGTGCTGCGCAAGACGCGTTAATTAAGACGT
